Addgene plasmid #198022: pCCL-c-MNDU3-CD3D c.202C>T-cDNA
Purpose: LV Expression of CD3D cDNA with mutation at c.202C>T used as a disease editing target for CD3d SCID mutaiton identified in Mennonite population
Depositing lab: Donald Kohn. Depositing organization: University of California, Los Angeles (UCLA).
Backbone
  Vector backbone: pCCL-c-MNDU3
  Vector type: Mammalian Expression, Lentiviral
Growth in bacteria
  Bacterial resistance: Ampicillin, 100 μg/mL
  Growth temperature: 37°C
  Growth strain: NEB Stable
  Copy number: High Copy
Gene/Insert
  Gene/Insert name: CD3D c.202C>T-cDNA
  Species: H. sapiens (human)
  Mutation: Codon optimized (20 bp) on either end of cDNA for PCR amplification; CD3D c.202C>T
  Cloning method: Gibson Cloning
Terms and licenses: Academic/Nonprofit Terms; Industry Terms: Not Available to Industry
How to cite: pCCL-c-MNDU3-CD3D c.202C>T-cDNA was a gift from Donald Kohn (Addgene plasmid # 198022 ; http://n2t.net/addgene:198022 ; RRID:Addgene_198022)
