[The description below was written by a language model from this plasmid's Addgene catalogue record and pLannotate feature annotations shown in this document.]
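Description:
pCCL-c-MNDU3-CD3D c.202C>T-cDNA is a 7.2 kb self-inactivating HIV-1-based lentiviral transfer plasmid built on the pCCL-c-MNDU3 backbone for expression in mammalian cells. It is propagated in E. coli through a high-copy ColE1/pUC-type origin with ampicillin selection (AmpR). The backbone also carries an f1 origin, an SV40 origin, and leftover cloning-vector elements (T3 and T7 promoters, lac promoter/operator and lacZα fragments). Genomic RNA for packaging is transcribed from a CMV enhancer/promoter fused to a truncated 5' LTR, a chimeric arrangement that typically removes dependence on Tat. The vector genome contains the Ψ packaging signal with a partial gag sequence, the Rev response element for nuclear export, the cPPT/CTS, and a ΔU3 3' LTR followed by an SV40 polyadenylation signal. The U3 deletion is copied to both LTRs on reverse transcription, silencing LTR-driven transcription in the integrated provirus. No WPRE is annotated.

The payload is a human CD3D cDNA carrying the c.202C>T mutation, with about 20 bp at each end codon optimized so the transgene can be PCR-amplified, presumably separately from the endogenous gene. The internal promoter is the MNDU3 element named in the backbone. The annotation tool picks it up as murine leukemia virus env and LTR fragments just upstream of the cloning site and the CD3D coding sequence, consistent with a gammaretroviral LTR U3-derived promoter. CD3D encodes the delta chain of the TCR-CD3 signalling complex on T cells. According to the record, the vector is used to install the disease allele as a target for gene editing, modelling the CD3δ SCID mutation identified in the Mennonite population.
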