Features (pLannotate 1.2.2; 29 found; start..end, strand, type, name):
     21..39      +  promoter       T3 promoter: promoter for bacteriophage T3 RNA polymerase
    140..519     +  enhancer       CMV enhancer: human cytomegalovirus immediate early enhancer
    520..723     +  promoter       CMV promoter: human cytomegalovirus (CMV) immediate early promoter
    738..918     +  LTR            5' LTR (truncated): truncated 5' long terminal repeat (LTR) from HIV-1
    965..1090    +  misc_feature   HIV-1 Ψ: packaging signal of human immunodeficiency virus type 1
   1074..1437    +  CDS            HIV-1 gag (fragment): gag protein from human immunodeficiency virus 1; gag
   1583..1816    +  misc_feature   RRE: The Rev response element (RRE) of HIV-1 allows for Rev-dependent mRNA export from the nucleus to the cytoplasm.
   2193..2293    +  CDS            Rev (fragment): human immunodeficiency virus 1 (HIV-1) Rev protein; rev; enhances nuclear export of unspliced and incompletely spliced viral mRNAs
   2338..2455    +  misc_feature   cPPT/CTS: central polypurine tract and central termination sequence of HIV-1
   2507..2607    +  CDS            env (fragment): murine leukemia virus gPr80 envelope polyprotein precursor; env; proteolytically cleaved into gp70SU and p15TM subunits
   2649..2683    +  LTR            3' LTR (ΔU3) (fragment): self-inactivating 3' long terminal repeat (LTR) from Moloney murine leukemia virus
   2712..3035    +  LTR            LTR (fragment): long terminal repeat from Moloney murine leukemia virus
   3046..3072    +  misc_feature   MCS (fragment): pUC18/19 multiple cloning site
   3084..3135    +  misc_feature   MCS: multiple cloning site
   3149..3661    +  CDS            CD3D: CD3D_HUMAN - Also known as T3D. Experimental evidence at protein level: Swiss-Prot protein existence level 1. Part of the TCR-CD3 complex present on T-lymphocyte cell surface that plays an essential role in adaptive immune response. When antigen presenting cells (APCs) activate T-cell receptor (TCR), TCR- mediated signals are transmitted across the cell membrane by the CD3 chains CD3D, CD3E, CD3G and CD3Z. All CD3 chains contain immunoreceptor tyrosine-based activation motifs (ITAMs) in their cytoplasmic domain. Upon TCR engagement, these motifs become phosphorylated by Src family protein tyro
   3705..3773    +  CDS            nef (fragment): NEF_HV1Z2 - Experimental evidence at protein level: Swiss-Prot protein existence level 1. Extracellular Nef protein targets CD4(+) T-lymphocytes for apoptosis by interacting with CXCR4 surface receptors. From Human immunodeficiency virus type 1 group M subtype D (isolate Z2/CDC-Z34) (HIV-1).
   3775..4008    +  LTR            3' LTR (ΔU3): self-inactivating 3' long terminal repeat (LTR) from HIV-1
   4080..4201    +  polyA_signal   SV40 poly(A) signal: SV40 polyadenylation signal
   4241..4376    +  rep_origin     SV40 ori: SV40 origin of replication
   4397..4415    -  promoter       T7 promoter: promoter for bacteriophage T7 RNA polymerase
   4423..4578    +  CDS            lacZα (fragment): LacZα fragment of β-galactosidase; lacZ fragment
   4583..5011    +  rep_origin     f1 ori (sequence partly withheld): f1 bacteriophage origin of replication; arrow indicates direction of (+) strand synthesis
   5064..5168    +  promoter       AmpR promoter: bla
   5169..6029    +  CDS            AmpR: β-lactamase; bla; confers resistance to ampicillin, carbenicillin, and related antibiotics
   6200..6788    +  rep_origin     ori: high-copy-number ColE1/pMB1/pBR322/pUC origin of replication
   6971..7063    +  CDS            lacI (fragment): lac repressor; lacI; The lac repressor binds to the lac operator to inhibit transcription in E. coli. This inhibition can be relieved by adding lactose or isopropyl-β-D-thiogalactopyranoside (IPTG).
   7076..7097    +  protein_bind   CAP binding site: CAP binding activates transcription in the presence of cAMP. E. coli catabolite activator protein
   7112..7142    +  promoter       lac promoter: promoter for the E. coli lac operon
   7150..7166    +  protein_bind   lac operator: The lac repressor binds to the lac operator to inhibit transcription in E. coli. This inhibition can be relieved by adding lactose or isopropyl-β-D-thiogalactopyranoside (IPTG). lac repressor encoded by lacI
>Addgene plasmid #198022 | pCCL-c-MNDU3-CD3D c.202C>T-cDNA | addgene full sequence | sequence record 390932 | Addgene NGS Result
CATGATTACGCCAAGCGCGCAATTAACCCTCACTAAAGGGAACAAAAGCTGGAGCTGCAAGCTTGGCCAT
TGCATACGTTGTATCCATATCATAATATGTACATTTATATTGGCTCATGTCCAACATTACCGCCATGTTG
ACATTGATTATTGACTAGTTATTAATAGTAATCAATTACGGGGTCATTAGTTCATAGCCCATATATGGAG
TTCCGCGTTACATAACTTACGGTAAATGGCCCGCCTGGCTGACCGCCCAACGACCCCCGCCCATTGACGT
CAATAATGACGTATGTTCCCATAGTAACGCCAATAGGGACTTTCCATTGACGTCAATGGGTGGAGTATTT
ACGGTAAACTGCCCACTTGGCAGTACATCAAGTGTATCATATGCCAAGTACGCCCCCTATTGACGTCAAT
GACGGTAAATGGCCCGCCTGGCATTATGCCCAGTACATGACCTTATGGGACTTTCCTACTTGGCAGTACA
TCTACGTATTAGTCATCGCTATTACCATGGTGATGCGGTTTTGGCAGTACATCAATGGGCGTGGATAGCG
GTTTGACTCACGGGGATTTCCAAGTCTCCACCCCATTGACGTCAATGGGAGTTTGTTTTGGCACCAAAAT
CAACGGGACTTTCCAAAATGTCGTAACAACTCCGCCCCATTGACGCAAATGGGCGGTAGGCGTGTACGGT
GGGAGGTCTATATAAGCAGAGCTCGTTTAGTGAACCGGGGTCTCTCTGGTTAGACCAGATCTGAGCCTGG
GAGCTCTCTGGCTAACTAGGGAACCCACTGCTTAAGCCTCAATAAAGCTTGCCTTGAGTGCTTCAAGTAG
TGTGTGCCCGTCTGTTGTGTGACTCTGGTAACTAGAGATCCCTCAGACCCTTTTAGTCAGTGTGGAAAAT
CTCTAGCAGTGGCGCCCGAACAGGGACTTGAAAGCGAAAGGGAAACCAGAGGAGCTCTCTCGACGCAGGA
CTCGGCTTGCTGAAGCGCGCACGGCAAGAGGCGAGGGGCGGCGACTGGTGAGTACGCCAAAAATTTTGAC
TAGCGGAGGCTAGAAGGAGAGAGATGGGTGCGAGAGCGTCAGTATTAAGCGGGGGAGAATTAGATCGCGA
TGGGAAAAAATTCGGTTAAGGCCAGGGGGAAAGAAAAAATATAAATTAAAACATATAGTATGGGCAAGCA
GGGAGCTAGAACGATTCGCAGTTAATCCTGGCCTGTTAGAAACATCAGAAGGCTGTAGACAAATACTGGG
ACAGCTACAACCATCCCTTCAGACAGGATCAGAAGAACTTAGATCATTATATAATACAGTAGCAACCCTC
TATTGTGTGCATCAAAGGATAGAGATAAAAGACACCAAGGAAGCTTTAGACAAGATAGAGGAAGAGCAAA
ACAAAAGTAAGACCACCGCACAGCAAGCGGCCGCTGATCTTCAGACCTGGAGGAGGAGATATGAGGGACA
ATTGGAGAAGTGAATTATATAAATATAAAGTAGTAAAAATTGAACCATTAGGAGTAGCACCCACCAAGGC
AAAGAGAAGAGTGGTGCAGAGAGAAAAAAGAGCAGTGGGAATAGGAGCTTTGTTCCTTGGGTTCTTGGGA
GCAGCAGGAAGCACTATGGGCGCAGCGTCAATGACGCTGACGGTACAGGCCAGACAATTATTGTCTGGTA
TAGTGCAGCAGCAGAACAATTTGCTGAGGGCTATTGAGGCGCAACAGCATCTGTTGCAACTCACAGTCTG
GGGCATCAAGCAGCTCCAGGCAAGAATCCTGGCTGTGGAAAGATACCTAAAGGATCAACAGCTCCTGGGG
ATTTGGGGTTGCTCTGGAAAACTCATTTGCACCACTGCTGTGCCTTGGAATGCTAGTTGGAGTAATAAAT
CTCTGGAACAGATTTGGAATCACACGACCTGGATGGAGTGGGACAGAGAAATTAACAATTACACAAGCTT
AATACACTCCTTAATTGAAGAATCGCAAAACCAGCAAGAAAAGAATGAACAAGAATTATTGGAATTAGAT
AAATGGGCAAGTTTGTGGAATTGGTTTAACATAACAAATTGGCTGTGGTATATAAAATTATTCATAATGA
TAGTAGGAGGCTTGGTAGGTTTAAGAATAGTTTTTGCTGTACTTTCTATAGTGAATAGAGTTAGGCAGGG
ATATTCACCATTATCGTTTCAGACCCACCTCCCAACCCCGAGGGGACCCGACAGGCCCGAAGGAATAGAA
GAAGAAGGTGGAGAGAGAGACAGAGACAGATCCATTCGATTAGTGAACGGATCTCGACGGTATCGATCTC
GACACAAATGGCAGTATTCATCCACAATTTTAAAAGAAAAGGGGGGATTGGGGGGTACAGTGCAGGGGAA
AGAATAGTAGACATAATAGCAACAGACATACAAACTAAAGAATTACAAAAACAAATTACAAAAATTCAAA
ATTTTCGGGTTTATTACAGGGACAGCAGAGATCCAGTTTGGGTCGAGGATATCGAGATCGATTAGTCCAA
TTTGTTAAAGACAGGATATCAGTGGTCCAGGCTCTAGTTTTGACTCAACAATATCACCAGCTGAAGCCTA
TAGAGTACGAGCCATAGATAGAATAAAAGATTTTATTTAGTCTCCAGAAAAAGGGGGGAATGAAAGACCC
CACCTGTAGGTTTGGCAAGCTAGGATCAAGGTTAGGAACAGAGAGACAGCAGAATATGGGCCAAACAGGA
TATCTGTGGTAAGCAGTTCCTGCCCCGGCTCAGGGCCAAGAACAGTTGGAACAGCAGAATATGGGCCAAA
CAGGATATCTGTGGTAAGCAGTTCCTGCCCCGGCTCAGGGCCAAGAACAGATGGTCCCCAGATGCGGTCC
CGCCCTCAGCAGTTTCTAGAGAACCATCAGATGTTTCCAGGGTGCCCCAAGGACCTGAAATGACCCTGTG
CCTTATTTGAACTAACCAATCAGTTCGCTTCTCGCTTCTGTTCGCGCGCTTCTGCTCCCCGAGCTCAATA
AAAGAGCCCACAACCCCTCACTCGGCGCGATCGATGAATTCGAGCTCGGTACCCGGGGATCCCGGGTGAT
CAGTCGAGCTCAAGCTTCGAATTCTGCAGTCGACGGTACCGCGGGCCCGGGATCCACCGGTCGCCACCAT
GGAGCACAGCACCTTCCTGTCTGGCCTGGTACTGGCTACCCTTCTCTCGCAAGTGAGCCCCTTCAAGATA
CCTATAGAGGAACTTGAGGACAGAGTGTTTGTGAATTGCAATACCAGCATCACATGGGTAGAGGGAACGG
TGGGAACACTGCTCTCAGACATTACAAGACTGGACCTGGGAAAACGCATCCTGGACCCATGAGGAATATA
TAGGTGTAATGGGACAGATATATACAAGGACAAAGAATCTACCGTGCAAGTTCATTATCGAATGTGCCAG
AGCTGTGTGGAGCTGGATCCAGCCACCGTGGCTGGCATCATTGTCACTGATGTCATTGCCACTCTGCTCC
TTGCTTTGGGAGTCTTCTGCTTTGCTGGACATGAGACTGGAAGGCTGTCTGGGGCTGCCGACACACAAGC
TCTGTTGAGGAATGACCAGGTCTATCAGCCCCTCCGAGATCGAGATGATGCTCAGTACAGCCACCTGGGC
GGCAACTGGGCTCGGAACAAGTGATAAAGCGGCCAACTCGACGGGCCCGCGGAATTCGAGCTCGGTACCT
TTAAGACCAATGACTTACAAGGCAGCTGTAGATCTTAGCCACTTTTTAAAAGAAAAGGGGGGACTGGAAG
GGCTAATTCACTCCCAACGAAGACAAGATCTGCTTTTTGCTTGTACTGGGTCTCTCTGGTTAGACCAGAT
CTGAGCCTGGGAGCTCTCTGGCTAACTAGGGAACCCACTGCTTAAGCCTCAATAAAGCTTGCCTTGAGTG
CTTCAAGTAGTGTGTGCCCGTCTGTTGTGTGACTCTGGTAACTAGAGATCCCTCAGACCCTTTTAGTCAG
TGTGGAAAATCTCTAGCAGTAGTAGTTCATGTCATCTTATTATTCAGTATTTATAACTTGCAAAGAAATG
AATATCAGAGAGTGAGAGGAACTTGTTTATTGCAGCTTATAATGGTTACAAATAAAGCAATAGCATCACA
AATTTCACAAATAAAGCATTTTTTTCACTGCATTCTAGTTGTGGTTTGTCCAAACTCATCAATGTATCTT
ATCATGTCTGGCTCTAGCTATCCCGCCCCTAACTCCGCCCATCCCGCCCCTAACTCCGCCCAGTTCCGCC
CATTCTCCGCCCCATGGCTGACTAATTTTTTTTATTTATGCAGAGGCCGAGGCCGCCTCGGCCTCTGAGC
TATTCCAGAAGTAGTGAGGAGGCTTTTTTGGAGGCCTAGGGACGTACCCAATTCGCCCTATAGTGAGTCG
TATTACGCGCGCTCACTGGCCGTCGTTTTACAACGTCGTGACTGGGAAAACCCTGGCGTTACCCAACTTA
ATCGCCTTGCAGCACATCCCCCTTTCGCCAGCTGGCGTAATAGCGAAGAGGCCCGCACCGATCGCCCTTC
CCAACAGTTGCGCAGCCTGAATGGCGAATGGG
[124 nt withheld, positions 4583-4706]
C
[91 nt withheld, positions 4708-4798]
A
[49 nt withheld, positions 4800-4848]
CCTTTGACGTTGGAGTCCACGTTCTTT
[37 nt withheld, positions 4876-4912]
ACCCTATCTCGGTCTATTCTTTTGATTTATAAGGGATTTTGCCGATTTCGGCCTATTGGTTAAAAAATGA
GCTGATTTAACAAAAATTTAACGCGAATTTTAACAAAATATTAACGCTTACAATTTAGGTGGCACTTTTC
GGGGAAATGTGCGCGGAACCCCTATTTGTTTATTTTTCTAAATACATTCAAATATGTATCCGCTCATGAG
ACAATAACCCTGATAAATGCTTCAATAATATTGAAAAAGGAAGAGTATGAGTATTCAACATTTCCGTGTC
GCCCTTATTCCCTTTTTTGCGGCATTTTGCCTTCCTGTTTTTGCTCACCCAGAAACGCTGGTGAAAGTAA
AAGATGCTGAAGATCAGTTGGGTGCACGAGTGGGTTACATCGAACTGGATCTCAACAGCGGTAAGATCCT
TGAGAGTTTTCGCCCCGAAGAACGTTTTCCAATGATGAGCACTTTTAAAGTTCTGCTATGTGGCGCGGTA
TTATCCCGTATTGACGCCGGGCAAGAGCAACTCGGTCGCCGCATACACTATTCTCAGAATGACTTGGTTG
AGTACTCACCAGTCACAGAAAAGCATCTTACGGATGGCATGACAGTAAGAGAATTATGCAGTGCTGCCAT
AACCATGAGTGATAACACTGCGGCCAACTTACTTCTGACAACGATCGGAGGACCGAAGGAGCTAACCGCT
TTTTTGCACAACATGGGGGATCATGTAACTCGCCTTGATCGTTGGGAACCGGAGCTGAATGAAGCCATAC
CAAACGACGAGCGTGACACCACGATGCCTGTAGCAATGGCAACAACGTTGCGCAAACTATTAACTGGCGA
ACTACTTACTCTAGCTTCCCGGCAACAATTAATAGACTGGATGGAGGCGGATAAAGTTGCAGGACCACTT
CTGCGCTCGGCCCTTCCGGCTGGCTGGTTTATTGCTGATAAATCTGGAGCCGGTGAGCGTGGGTCTCGCG
GTATCATTGCAGCACTGGGGCCAGATGGTAAGCCCTCCCGTATCGTAGTTATCTACACGACGGGGAGTCA
GGCAACTATGGATGAACGAAATAGACAGATCGCTGAGATAGGTGCCTCACTGATTAAGCATTGGTAACTG
TCAGACCAAGTTTACTCATATATACTTTAGATTGATTTAAAACTTCATTTTTAATTTAAAAGGATCTAGG
TGAAGATCCTTTTTGATAATCTCATGACCAAAATCCCTTAACGTGAGTTTTCGTTCCACTGAGCGTCAGA
CCCCGTAGAAAAGATCAAAGGATCTTCTTGAGATCCTTTTTTTCTGCGCGTAATCTGCTGCTTGCAAACA
AAAAAACCACCGCTACCAGCGGTGGTTTGTTTGCCGGATCAAGAGCTACCAACTCTTTTTCCGAAGGTAA
CTGGCTTCAGCAGAGCGCAGATACCAAATACTGTTCTTCTAGTGTAGCCGTAGTTAGGCCACCACTTCAA
GAACTCTGTAGCACCGCCTACATACCTCGCTCTGCTAATCCTGTTACCAGTGGCTGCTGCCAGTGGCGAT
AAGTCGTGTCTTACCGGGTTGGACTCAAGACGATAGTTACCGGATAAGGCGCAGCGGTCGGGCTGAACGG
GGGGTTCGTGCACACAGCCCAGCTTGGAGCGAACGACCTACACCGAACTGAGATACCTACAGCGTGAGCT
ATGAGAAAGCGCCACGCTTCCCGAAGGGAGAAAGGCGGACAGGTATCCGGTAAGCGGCAGGGTCGGAACA
GGAGAGCGCACGAGGGAGCTTCCAGGGGGAAACGCCTGGTATCTTTATAGTCCTGTCGGGTTTCGCCACC
TCTGACTTGAGCGTCGATTTTTGTGATGCTCGTCAGGGGGGCGGAGCCTATGGAAAAACGCCAGCAACGC
GGCCTTTTTACGGTTCCTGGCCTTTTGCTGGCCTTTTGCTCACATGTTCTTTCCTGCGTTATCCCCTGAT
TCTGTGGATAACCGTATTACCGCCTTTGAGTGAGCTGATACCGCTCGCCGCAGCCGAACGACCGAGCGCA
GCGAGTCAGTGAGCGAGGAAGCGGAAGAGCGCCCAATACGCAAACCGCCTCTCCCCGCGCGTTGGCCGAT
TCATTAATGCAGCTGGCACGACAGGTTTCCCGACTGGAAAGCGGGCAGTGAGCGCAACGCAATTAATGTG
AGTTAGCTCACTCATTAGGCACCCCAGGCTTTACACTTTATGCTTCCGGCTCGTATGTTGTGTGGAATTG
TGAGCGGATAACAATTTCACACAGGAAACAGCTATGAC
